>Addgene plasmid #242571 | p3E mCherry-T2A-hsHRAS-G12V-pA (JDW 1188) | addgene full sequence | sequence record 486840 | Addgene NGS Result
CTTTCCTGCGTTATCCCCTGATTCTGTGGATAACCGTATTACCGCCTTTGAGTGAGCTGATACCGCTCGC
CGCAGCCGAACGACCGAGCGCAGCGAGTCAGTGAGCGAGGAAGCGGAAGAGCGCCCAATACGCAAACCGC
CTCTCCCCGCGCGTTGGCCGATTCATTAATGCAGCTGGCACGACAGGTTTCCCGACTGGAAAGCGGGCAG
TGAGCGCAACGCAATTAATACGCGTACCGCTAGCCAGGAAGAGTTTGTAGAAACGCAAAAAGGCCATCCG
TCAGGATGGCCTTCTGCTTAGTTTGATGCCTGGCAGTTTATGGCGGGCGTCCTGCCCGCCACCCTCCGGG
CCGTTGCTTCACAACGTTCAAATCCGCTCCCGGCGGATTTGTCCTACTCAGGAGAGCGTTCACCGACAAA
CAACAGATAAAACGAAAGGCCCAGTCTTCCGACTGAGCCTTTCGTTTTATTTGATGCCTGGCAGTTCCCT
ACTCTCGCGTTAACGCTAGCATGGATGTTTTCCCAGTCACGACGTTGTAAAACGACGGCCAGTCTTAAGC
TCGGGCCCTGCAGCTCTAGAGCTCGAATTCTACAGGTCACTAATACCATCTAAGTAGTTGGTTCATAGTG
ACTGCATATGTTGTGTTTTACAGTATTATGTAGTCTGTTTTTTATGCAAAATCTAATTTAATATATTGAT
ATTTATATCATTTTACGTTTCTCGTTCAACTTTCTTGTACAAAGTGGCGGATCCGATATCGTCGACTCGA
GGCCACCATGGTGAGCAAGGGCGAGGAGGACAACATGGCCATCATCAAGGAGTTCATGCGCTTCAAGGTG
CACATGGAGGGCTCCGTGAACGGCCACGAGTTCGAGATAGAAGGAGAAGGAGAAGGACGGCCATATGAAG
GTACGCAAACAGCTAAACTCAAGGTGACCAAGGGCGGCCCCCTGCCCTTCGCCTGGGACATCCTGTCCCC
TCAGTTCATGTACGGCTCCAAGGCCTACGTGAAGCACCCCGCCGACATCCCCGACTACTTGAAGCTGTCC
TTCCCCGAGGGCTTCAAGTGGGAGCGCGTGATGAACTTCGAGGACGGCGGCGTGGTGACCGTGACCCAGG
ACTCCTCCCTGCAGGACGGCGAGTTCATCTACAAGGTGAAGCTGCGCGGCACCAACTTCCCCTCCGACGG
CCCCGTAATGCAGAAGAAGACCATGGGCTGGGAGGCCTCCTCCGAGCGGATGTACCCCGAGGACGGCGCC
CTGAAGGGCGAGATCAAGCAGAGGCTGAAGCTGAAGGACGGCGGCCACTACGACGCCGAGGTCAAGACCA
CCTACAAGGCCAAGAAGCCCGTGCAGCTGCCCGGCGCCTACAACGTCAACATCAAGCTGGACATCACCTC
CCACAACGAGGACTACACCATCGTGGAACAGTACGAGCGCGCCGAGGGCCGCCACTCCACCGGCGGCATG
GACGAGCTGTACAAGGGTACCAAGGGCTCCGGCGAGGGCAGGGGAAGTCTACTAACATGCGGGGACGTGG
AGGAAAATCCCGGCCCAGAATTCATGACAGAATACAAGCTGGTGGTGGTGGGCGCCGTCGGTGTGGGCAA
GAGTGCGCTGACCATCCAGCTGATCCAGAACCATTTTGTGGACGAATACGACCCCACTATAGAGGATTCC
TACCGGAAGCAGGTGGTCATTGATGGGGAGACGTGCCTGTTGGACATCCTGGATACCGCCGGCCAGGAGG
AGTACAGCGCCATGCGGGACCAGTACATGCGCACCGGGGAGGGCTTCCTGTGTGTGTTTGCCATCAACAA
CACCAAGTCTTTTGAGGACATCCACCAGTACAGGGAGCAGATCAAACGGGTGAAGGACTCGGATGACGTG
CCCATGGTGCTGGTGGGGAACAAGTGTGACCTGGCTGCACGCACTGTGGAATCTCGGCAGGCTCAGGACC
TCGCCCGAAGCTACGGCATCCCCTACATCGAGACCTCGGCCAAGACCCGGCAGGGAGTGGAGGATGCCTT
CTACACGTTGGTGCGTGAGATCCGGCAGCACAAGCTGCGGAAGCTGAACCCTCCTGATGAGAGTGGCCCC
GGCTGCATGAGCTGCAAGTGTGTGCTCTCCTGAGCGGCCGCAGGCGCGCCACGCGTAAGCTTCTGCAGTC
TAGACGTATACGTAGTTAACGATCCAGACATGATAAGATACATTGATGAGTTTGGACAAACCACAACTAG
AATGCAGTGAAAAAAATGCTTTATTTGTGAAATTTGTGATGCTATTGCTTTATTTGTAACCATTATAAGC
TGCAATAAACAAGTTTACGTAAACACTAGTAACAACAATTGCAACTTTATTATACAAAGTTGGCATTATA
AAAAAGCATTGCTTATCAATTTGTTGCAACGAACAGGTCACTATCAGTCAAAATAAAATCATTATTTGGA
GCTCCATGGTAGCGTTAACGCGGCCGCGATATCCCCTATAGTGAGTCGTATTACATGGTCATAGCTGTTT
CCTGGCAGCTCTGGCCCGTGTCTCAAAATCTCTGATGTTACATTGCACAAGATAAAAATATATCATCATG
AACAATAAAACTGTCTGCTTACATAAACAGTAATACAAGGGGTGTTATGAGCCATATTCAACGGGAAACG
TCGAGGCCGCGATTAAATTCCAACATGGATGCTGATTTATATGGGTATAAATGGGCTCGCGATAATGTCG
GGCAATCAGGTGCGACAATCTATCGCTTGTATGGGAAGCCCGATGCGCCAGAGTTGTTTCTGAAACATGG
CAAAGGTAGCGTTGCCAATGATGTTACAGATGAGATGGTCAGACTAAACTGGCTGACGGAATTTATGCCT
CTTCCGACCATCAAGCATTTTATCCGTACTCCTGATGATGCATGGTTACTCACCACTGCGATCCCCGGAA
AAACAGCATTCCAGGTATTAGAAGAATATCCTGATTCAGGTGAAAATATTGTTGATGCGCTGGCAGTGTT
CCTGCGCCGGTTGCATTCGATTCCTGTTTGTAATTGTCCTTTTAACAGCGATCGCGTATTTCGTCTCGCT
CAGGCGCAATCACGAATGAATAACGGTTTGGTTGATGCGAGTGATTTTGATGACGAGCGTAATGGCTGGC
CTGTTGAACAAGTCTGGAAAGAAATGCATAAACTTTTGCCATTCTCACCGGATTCAGTCGTCACTCATGG
TGATTTCTCACTTGATAACCTTATTTTTGACGAGGGGAAATTAATAGGTTGTATTGATGTTGGACGAGTC
GGAATCGCAGACCGATACCAGGATCTTGCCATCCTATGGAACTGCCTCGGTGAGTTTTCTCCTTCATTAC
AGAAACGGCTTTTTCAAAAATATGGTATTGATAATCCTGATATGAATAAATTGCAGTTTCATTTGATGCT
CGATGAGTTTTTCTAATCAGAATTGGTTAATTGGTTGTAACACTGGCAGAGCATTACGCTGACTTGACGG
GACGGCGCAAGCTCATGACCAAAATCCCTTAACGTGAGTTACGCGTCGTTCCACTGAGCGTCAGACCCCG
TAGAAAAGATCAAAGGATCTTCTTGAGATCCTTTTTTTCTGCGCGTAATCTGCTGCTTGCAAACAAAAAA
ACCACCGCTACCAGCGGTGGTTTGTTTGCCGGATCAAGAGCTACCAACTCTTTTTCCGAAGGTAACTGGC
TTCAGCAGAGCGCAGATACCAAATACTGTTCTTCTAGTGTAGCCGTAGTTAGGCCACCACTTCAAGAACT
CTGTAGCACCGCCTACATACCTCGCTCTGCTAATCCTGTTACCAGTGGCTGCTGCCAGTGGCGATAAGTC
GTGTCTTACCGGGTTGGACTCAAGACGATAGTTACCGGATAAGGCGCAGCGGTCGGGCTGAACGGGGGGT
TCGTGCACACAGCCCAGCTTGGAGCGAACGACCTACACCGAACTGAGATACCTACAGCGTGAGCTATGAG
AAAGCGCCACGCTTCCCGAAGGGAGAAAGGCGGACAGGTATCCGGTAAGCGGCAGGGTCGGAACAGGAGA
GCGCACGAGGGAGCTTCCAGGGGGAAACGCCTGGTATCTTTATAGTCCTGTCGGGTTTCGCCACCTCTGA
CTTGAGCGTCGATTTTTGTGATGCTCGTCAGGGGGGCGGAGCCTATGGAAAAACGCCAGCAACGCGGCCT
TTTTACGGTTCCTGGCCTTTTGCTGGCCTTTTGCTCACATGTT
Features (pLannotate 1.2.2; 14 found; start..end, strand, type, name):
    121..213     +  CDS            lacI (fragment): lac repressor; lacI; The lac repressor binds to the lac operator to inhibit transcription in E. coli. This inhibition can be relieved by adding lactose or isopropyl-β-D-thiogalactopyranoside (IPTG).
    268..295     -  terminator     rrnB T2 terminator: transcription terminator T2 from the E. coli rrnB gene
    427..470     +  terminator     rrnB T1 terminator: Escherichia coli rrnB; transcription terminator T1 from the E. coli rrnB gene
    517..553     -  CDS            lacZα (fragment): LacZα fragment of β-galactosidase; lacZ fragment
    624..747     -  protein_bind   attR2: mutant version of attR; recombination site for the Gateway® LR reaction LR Clonase™
    778..1485    +  CDS            mCherry: mCherry is a basic (constitutively fluorescent) red fluorescent protein published in 2004, derived from Discosoma sp.. It is reported to be a very rapidly-maturing monomer with low acid sensitivity.
   1504..1556    +  CDS            T2A (fragment): 2A peptide from Thosea asigna virus capsid protein Eukaryotic ribosomes fail to insert a peptide bond between the Gly and Pro residues, yielding separate polypeptides.
   1564..2133    +  CDS            H-Ras (G12V): human oncoprotein generated by the G12V mutation in the small GTPase H-Ras
   2191..2325    -  polyA_signal   SV40 poly(A) signal: SV40 polyadenylation signal
   2352..2372    -  protein_bind   attB3: mutant version of attB; core recombination site for the Gateway® BP reaction BP Clonase™
   2363..2448    -  protein_bind   attL1 (fragment): mutant version of attL; recombination site for the Gateway® LR reaction LR Clonase™
   2485..2503    -  promoter       T7 promoter: promoter for bacteriophage T7 RNA polymerase
   2637..3446    +  CDS            KanR: aminoglycoside phosphotransferase; aph(3')-Ia; confers resistance to kanamycin in bacteria or G418 (Geneticin®) in eukaryotes
   3593..4181    +  rep_origin     ori: high-copy-number ColE1/pMB1/pBR322/pUC origin of replication
