[The description below was written by a language model from this plasmid's Addgene catalogue record and pLannotate feature annotations shown in this document.]
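Description:
p3E mCherry-T2A-hsHRAS-G12V-pA (JDW 1188) is a Gateway 3' entry clone built on the pDONR P2r-P3 backbone and forms part of a MultiSite Gateway toolkit for assembling expression constructs for vertebrate model systems. It is a small (about 4.2 kb) bacterial plasmid propagated through a high-copy ColE1/pUC-type origin and selected with kanamycin via an aminoglycoside phosphotransferase gene. Backbone remnants typical of pDONR vectors are also annotated, including rrnB T1 and T2 transcription terminators upstream of the recombination cassette, a T7 promoter, and short lacI and lacZα fragments.

The payload sits between the Gateway recombination sites. The annotation software labels these as attR2 on one side and attB3 plus an attL fragment on the other, which is consistent with the attR2/attL3 arrangement expected of a 3' entry clone. The cassette encodes the monomeric red fluorescent protein mCherry, followed by a T2A ribosome-skipping peptide and then human HRAS carrying the oncogenic G12V mutation. The insert was produced by gene synthesis. Because ribosomes fail to form a peptide bond within the 2A sequence, a single transcript yields separate mCherry and H-Ras G12V proteins, so red fluorescence marks cells expressing the constitutively active GTPase. An SV40 polyadenylation signal lies downstream of the coding region, although it is annotated on the opposite strand.

The entry clone has no eukaryotic promoter of its own. It is intended to be combined by LR recombination with a 5' entry clone supplying a promoter, a middle entry clone and a destination vector, placing this cassette at the 3' end of the final construct.
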