Addgene plasmid #242571: p3E mCherry-T2A-hsHRAS-G12V-pA (JDW 1188)
Purpose: Gateway 3' entry clone containing mCherry followed by a T2A cleavage peptide and then human HRAS G12V.
Depositing lab: Joshua Wythe. Depositing organization: University of Virginia. Publication: MultiSite Assembly of Gateway Induced Clones (MAGIC): a flexible cloning toolbox for use in vertebrate model systems. Gillespie WB 3rd, Zhang Y, Ruiz OE, Cerda J 3rd, Ortiz-Guzman J, Sherman M, Turner WD, Largoza G, Mosser LE, Fujimoto E, Chien CB, Kwan KM, Arenkiel BR, Devine WP, Wythe JD. Development. 2025 Nov 15;152(22):dev204308. doi: 10.1242/dev.204308. Epub 2025 Nov 13. PubMed 41230856.
Backbone
  Vector backbone: pDONR P2r-P3
  Vector type: Gateway subcloning
Growth in bacteria
  Bacterial resistance: Kanamycin, 50 μg/mL
  Growth temperature: 37°C
  Growth strain: NEB Stable
  Copy number: High Copy
Gene/Insert
  Gene/Insert name: HRAS-G12V
  Species: H. sapiens (human)
  Entrez Gene: HRAS (a.k.a. C-BAS/HAS, C-H-RAS, C-HA-RAS1, CTLO, H-RASIDX, HAMSV, HRAS1, RASH1, p21ras)
  Cloning method: Gene Synthesis
Terms and licenses: Academic/Nonprofit Terms; Industry Terms: Not Available to Industry
Depositor comments: Please visit https://doi.org/10.1101/2024.07.13.603267 for bioRxiv preprint.
How to cite: p3E mCherry-T2A-hsHRAS-G12V-pA (JDW 1188) was a gift from Joshua Wythe (Addgene plasmid # 242571 ; http://n2t.net/addgene:242571 ; RRID:Addgene_242571)
